Addgene plasmid #195854: pBAD-6xHis-AviTag-ALFAtag-eGFP
Purpose: Bacterial expression vector encoding 6xHis-AviTag-ALFAtag-eGFP. Co-expression in cells with biotin ligase (BirA) results in efficient biotinylation of the AviTag sequence.
Depositing lab: John Ngo. Depositing organization: Boston University Main Campus. Publication: Tension-tuned receptors for synthetic mechanotransduction and intercellular force detection. Sloas DC, Tran JC, Marzilli AM, Ngo JT. Nat Biotechnol. 2023 Jan 16. doi: 10.1038/s41587-022-01638-y. PubMed 36646932.
Backbone
  Vector backbone: n/a
  Vector type: Bacterial Expression, Synthetic Biology
Growth in bacteria
  Bacterial resistance: Ampicillin, 100 μg/mL
  Growth temperature: 37°C
  Growth strain: DH5alpha
  Copy number: Low Copy
Gene/Insert
  Gene/Insert name: 6xHis-AviTag-ALFAtag-eGFP
Terms and licenses: Academic/Nonprofit Terms; Industry Terms: Not Available to Industry
How to cite: pBAD-6xHis-AviTag-ALFAtag-eGFP was a gift from John Ngo (Addgene plasmid # 195854 ; http://n2t.net/addgene:195854 ; RRID:Addgene_195854)
