[The description below was written by a language model from this plasmid's Addgene catalogue record and pLannotate feature annotations shown in this document.]
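Description:
pBAD-6xHis-AviTag-ALFAtag-eGFP is a 5,546 bp bacterial expression plasmid for arabinose-inducible production of a multiply tagged enhanced GFP in E. coli. The record lists no named backbone, but the annotated features show a typical pBAD-style layout. The araC regulator gene is transcribed divergently from the araBAD promoter, which is followed by a phage T7 gene 10 ribosome binding site, the open reading frame, and the rrnB T1 and T2 transcription terminators. The plasmid replicates from a ColE1/pMB1-family origin and carries a pBR322 bom region, and the catalogue lists it as low copy. Selection is by ampicillin through the bla gene under its own promoter. An M13 phage origin is also present, along with short remnants of rop, the tetracycline resistance gene and its promoter, and an RSF origin. These fragments appear to be leftovers from the vector's ancestry rather than working parts.

The insert encodes an N-terminal 6xHis tag for metal-affinity purification. This is followed by an AviTag, the short peptide substrate of the biotin ligase BirA, and then an ALFA-tag, a small epitope recognised by a dedicated nanobody. All three are fused upstream of EGFP. The automated annotation does not label the AviTag or ALFA-tag explicitly. It detects only partial matches to a composite biotinylation/His tag and a T7 gene 10 leader in the region preceding EGFP. According to the record, co-expression with BirA gives efficient biotinylation of the AviTag. The product would therefore be a fluorescent, purifiable protein that is site-specifically biotinylated and displays the ALFA epitope. The plasmid was deposited with work on tension-tuned synthetic receptors for mechanotransduction and intercellular force detection, although the record does not specify the protein's exact role in that work.
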