Features (pLannotate 1.2.2; 18 found; start..end, strand, type, name):
      1..57      +  rep_origin     RSF ori (fragment): Plasmids containing the RSF 1030 origin of replication can be propagated in E. coli cells that contain additional plasmids with compatible origins.
     62..202     -  misc_feature   bom: basis of mobility region from pBR322
    304..343     -  CDS            rop (fragment): Rop protein, which maintains plasmids at low copy number; rop
    344..529     -  CDS            TcR (fragment): tetracycline efflux protein; tet; confers resistance to tetracycline
    539..557     +  promoter       tet promoter (fragment): E. coli promoter for tetracycline efflux protein gene
    647..1525    -  CDS            araC: L-arabinose regulatory protein; araC
   1552..1836    +  promoter       araBAD promoter: araBAD; promoter of the L-arabinose operon of E. coli; the araC regulatory gene is transcribed in the opposite direction (Guzman et al., 1995)
   1863..1885    +  RBS            RBS: efficient ribosome binding site from bacteriophage T7 gene 10 (Olins and Rangwala, 1989)
   1905..1925    +  CDS            capTEV™ (fragment): composite tag for in vivo biotinylation, TEV protease cleavage, and 6xHis tagging
   2046..2075    +  CDS            T7 tag (gene 10 leader) (fragment): leader peptide from bacteriophage T7 gene 10 promotes efficient translation in E. coli
   2115..2834    +  CDS            EGFP: the original enhanced GFP (Yang et al., 1996) mammalian codon-optimized
   2931..3046    +  ncRNA          5S rRNA: Accession: RF00001 - 5S ribosomal RNA
   3050..3136    +  terminator     rrnB T1 terminator: Escherichia coli rrnB; transcription terminator T1 from the E. coli rrnB gene
   3228..3255    +  terminator     rrnB T2 terminator: transcription terminator T2 from the E. coli rrnB gene
   3274..3365    +  promoter       AmpR promoter: bla
   3366..4226    +  CDS            AmpR: β-lactamase; bla; confers resistance to ampicillin, carbenicillin, and related antibiotics
   4268..4648    +  rep_origin     M13 ori (sequence partly withheld): M13 bacteriophage origin of replication; arrow indicates direction of (+) strand synthesis
   4834..5422    +  rep_origin     ori: high-copy-number ColE1/pMB1/pBR322/pUC origin of replication
>Addgene plasmid #195854 | pBAD-6xHis-AviTag-ALFAtag-eGFP | addgene full sequence | sequence record 383965 | Addgene NGS Result
CCGCTCGCCGCAGCCGAACGACCGAGCGCAGCGAGTCAGTGAGCGAGGAAGCGGAAGAGCGCCTGATGCG
GTATTTTCTCCTTACGCATCTGTGCGGTATTTCACACCGCATCTGGTGCACTCTCAGTACAATCTGCTCT
GATGCCGCATAGTTAAGCCAGTATACACTCCGCTATCGCTACGTGACTGGGTCATGGCTGCGCCCCGACA
CCCGCCAACACCCGCTGACGCGCCCTGACGGGCTTGTCTGCTCCCGGCATCCGCTTACAGACAAGCTGTG
ACCGTCTCCGGGAGCTGCATGTGTCAGAGGTTTTCACCGTCATCACCGAAACGCGCGAGGCAGAAGGAGA
TGGCGCCCAACAGTCCCCCGGCCACGGGGCCTGCCACCATACCCACGCCGAAACAAGCGCTCATGAGCCC
GAAGTGGCGAGCCCGATCTTCCCCATCGGTGATGTCGGCGATATAGGCGCCAGCAACCGCACCTGTGGCG
CCGGTGATGCCGGCCACGATGCGTCCGGCGTAGAGGATCTGCTCATGTTTGACAGCTTATCATCGATGCA
TAATGTGCCTGTCAAATGGACGAAGCAGGGATTCTGCAAACCCTATGCTACTCCGTCAAGCCGTCAATTG
TCTGATTCGTTACCAATTATGACAACTTGACGGCTACATCATTCACTTTTTCTTCACAACCGGCACGGAA
CTCGCTCGGGCTGGCCCCGGTGCATTTTTTAAATACCCGCGAGAAATAGAGTTGATCGTCAAAACCAACA
TTGCGACCGACGGTGGCGATAGGCATCCGGGTGGTGCTCAAAAGCAGCTTCGCCTGGCTGATACGTTGGT
CCTCGCGCCAGCTTAAGACGCTAATCCCTAACTGCTGGCGGAAAAGATGTGACAGACGCGACGGCGACAA
GCAAACATGCTGTGCGACGCTGGCGATATCAAAATTGCTGTCTGCCAGGTGATCGCTGATGTACTGACAA
GCCTCGCGTACCCGATTATCCATCGGTGGATGGAGCGACTCGTTAATCGCTTCCATGCGCCGCAGTAACA
ATTGCTCAAGCAGATTTATCGCCAGCAGCTCCGAATAGCGCCCTTCCCCTTGCCCGGCGTTAATGATTTG
CCCAAACAGGTCGCTGAAATGCGGCTGGTGCGCTTCATCCGGGCGAAAGAACCCCGTATTGGCAAATATT
GACGGCCAGTTAAGCCATTCATGCCAGTAGGCGCGCGGACGAAAGTAAACCCACTGGTGATACCATTCGC
GAGCCTCCGGATGACGACCGTAGTGATGAATCTCTCCTGGCGGGAACAGCAAAATATCACCCGGTCGGCA
AACAAATTCTCGTCCCTGATTTTTCACCACCCCCTGACCGCGAATGGTGAGATTGAGAATATAACCTTTC
ATTCCCAGCGGTCGGTCGATAAAAAAATCGAGATAACCGTTGGCCTCAATCGGCGTTAAACCCGCCACCA
GATGGGCATTAAACGAGTATCCCGGCAGCAGGGGATCATTTTGCGCTTCAGCCATACTTTTCATACTCCC
GCCATTCAGAGAAGAAACCAATTGTCCATATTGCATCAGACATTGCCGTCACTGCGTCTTTTACTGGCTC
TTCTCGCTAACCAAACCGGTAACCCCGCTTATTAAAAGCATTCTGTAACAAAGCGGGACCAAAGCCATGA
CAAAAACGCGTAACAAAAGTGTCTATAATCACGGCAGAAAAGTCCACATTGATTATTTGCACGGCGTCAC
ACTTTGCTATGCCATAGCATTTTTATCCATAAGATTAGCGGATACTACCTGACGCTTTTTATCGCAACTC
TCTACTGTTTCTCCATACCCGTTTTTTTGGGCTAGAAATAATTTTGTTTAACTTTAAGAAGGAGATATAC
ATATGCGGGGTTCTCATCATCATCATCATCATGGTATGGCTAGCGGTCTGAACGACATCTTTGAAGCGCA
GAAAATCGAATGGCACGAAGGCTCTGGTGGTTCTCGTCTGGAAGAAGAACTGCGTCGTCGTCTGACCGAA
GGTTCTGGCACCAAAGCTAGCATGACTGGTGGACAGCAAATGGGTCGGGATCTGTACGAGAACCTGTACT
TCCAGGGCTCGAGCATGGTGAGCAAGGGCGAGGAGCTGTTCACCGGGGTGGTGCCCATCCTGGTCGAGCT
GGACGGCGACGTAAACGGCCACAAGTTCAGCGTGTCCGGCGAGGGCGAGGGCGATGCCACCTACGGCAAG
CTGACCCTGAAGTTCATCTGCACCACCGGCAAGCTGCCCGTGCCCTGGCCCACCCTCGTGACCACCCTGA
CCTACGGCGTGCAGTGCTTCAGCCGCTACCCCGACCACATGAAGCAGCACGACTTCTTCAAGTCCGCCAT
GCCCGAAGGCTACGTCCAGGAGCGCACCATCTTCTTCAAGGACGACGGCAACTACAAGACCCGCGCCGAG
GTGAAGTTCGAGGGCGACACCCTGGTGAACCGCATCGAGCTGAAGGGCATCGACTTCAAGGAGGACGGCA
ACATCCTGGGGCACAAGCTGGAGTACAACTACAACAGCCACAACGTCTATATCATGGCCGACAAGCAGAA
GAACGGCATCAAGGTGAACTTCAAGATCCGCCACAACATCGAGGACGGCAGCGTGCAGCTCGCCGACCAC
TACCAGCAGAACACCCCCATCGGCGACGGCCCCGTGCTGCTGCCCGACAACCACTACCTGAGCACCCAGT
CCGCCCTGAGCAAAGACCCCAACGAGAAGCGCGATCACATGGTCCTGCTGGAGTTCGTGACCGCCGCCGG
GATCACTCTCGGCATGGACGAGCTGTACAAGTAAGAATTCGAAGCTTGGCTGTTTTGGCGGATGAGAGAA
GATTTTCAGCCTGATACAGATTAAATCAGAACGCAGAAGCGGTCTGATAAAACAGAATTTGCCTGGCGGC
AGTAGCGCGGTGGTCCCACCTGACCCCATGCCGAACTCAGAAGTGAAACGCCGTAGCGCCGATGGTAGTG
TGGGGTCTCCCCATGCGAGAGTAGGGAACTGCCAGGCATCAAATAAAACGAAAGGCTCAGTCGAAAGACT
GGGCCTTTCGTTTTATCTGTTGTTTGTCGGTGAACGCTCTCCTGAGTAGGACAAATCCGCCGGGAGCGGA
TTTGAACGTTGCGAAGCAACGGCCCGGAGGGTGGCGGGCAGGACGCCCGCCATAAACTGCCAGGCATCAA
ATTAAGCAGAAGGCCATCCTGACGGATGGCCTTTTTGCGTTTCTACAAACTCTTTTGTTTATTTTTCTAA
ATACATTCAAATATGTATCCGCTCATGAGACAATAACCCTGATAAATGCTTCAATAATATTGAAAAAGGA
AGAGTATGAGTATTCAACATTTCCGTGTCGCCCTTATTCCCTTTTTTGCGGCATTTTGCCTTCCTGTTTT
TGCTCACCCAGAAACGCTGGTGAAAGTAAAAGATGCTGAAGATCAGTTGGGTGCACGAGTGGGTTACATC
GAACTGGATCTCAACAGCGGTAAGATCCTTGAGAGTTTTCGCCCCGAAGAACGTTTTCCAATGATGAGCA
CTTTTAAAGTTCTGCTATGTGGCGCGGTATTATCCCGTGTTGACGCCGGGCAAGAGCAACTCGGTCGCCG
CATACACTATTCTCAGAATGACTTGGTTGAGTACTCACCAGTCACAGAAAAGCATCTTACGGATGGCATG
ACAGTAAGAGAATTATGCAGTGCTGCCATAACCATGAGTGATAACACTGCGGCCAACTTACTTCTGACAA
CGATCGGAGGACCGAAGGAGCTAACCGCTTTTTTGCACAACATGGGGGATCATGTAACTCGCCTTGATCG
TTGGGAACCGGAGCTGAATGAAGCCATACCAAACGACGAGCGTGACACCACGATGCCTGCAGCAATGGCA
ACAACGTTGCGCAAACTATTAACTGGCGAACTACTTACTCTAGCTTCCCGGCAACAATTAATAGACTGGA
TGGAGGCGGATAAAGTTGCAGGACCACTTCTGCGCTCGGCCCTTCCGGCTGGCTGGTTTATTGCTGATAA
ATCTGGAGCCGGTGAGCGTGGGTCTCGCGGTATCATTGCAGCACTGGGGCCAGATGGTAAGCCCTCCCGT
ATCGTAGTTATCTACACGACGGGGAGTCAGGCAACTATGGATGAACGAAATAGACAGATCGCTGAGATAG
GTGCCTCACTGATTAAGCATTGGTAACTGTCAGACCAAGTTTACTCATATATACTTTAGATTGATT
[125 nt withheld, positions 4267-4391]
C
[141 nt withheld, positions 4393-4533]
CCTTTGACGTTGGAGTCCACGTTCTTT
[37 nt withheld, positions 4561-4597]
ACCCTATCTCGGGCTATTCTTTTGATTTATAAGGGATTTTGCCGATTTCGGCCTATTGGTTAAAAAATGA
GCTGATTTAACAAAAATTTAACGCGAATTTTAACAAAATATTAACGTTTACAATTTAAAAGGATCTAGGT
GAAGATCCTTTTTGATAATCTCATGACCAAAATCCCTTAACGTGAGTTTTCGTTCCACTGAGCGTCAGAC
CCCGTAGAAAAGATCAAAGGATCTTCTTGAGATCCTTTTTTTCTGCGCGTAATCTGCTGCTTGCAAACAA
AAAAACCACCGCTACCAGCGGTGGTTTGTTTGCCGGATCAAGAGCTACCAACTCTTTTTCCGAAGGTAAC
TGGCTTCAGCAGAGCGCAGATACCAAATACTGTCCTTCTAGTGTAGCCGTAGTTAGGCCACCACTTCAAG
AACTCTGTAGCACCGCCTACATACCTCGCTCTGCTAATCCTGTTACCAGTGGCTGCTGCCAGTGGCGATA
AGTCGTGTCTTACCGGGTTGGACTCAAGACGATAGTTACCGGATAAGGCGCAGCGGTCGGGCTGAACGGG
GGGTTCGTGCACACAGCCCAGCTTGGAGCGAACGACCTACACCGAACTGAGATACCTACAGCGTGAGCTA
TGAGAAAGCGCCACGCTTCCCGAAGGGAGAAAGGCGGACAGGTATCCGGTAAGCGGCAGGGTCGGAACAG
GAGAGCGCACGAGGGAGCTTCCAGGGGGAAACGCCTGGTATCTTTATAGTCCTGTCGGGTTTCGCCACCT
CTGACTTGAGCGTCGATTTTTGTGATGCTCGTCAGGGGGGCGGAGCCTATGGAAAAACGCCAGCAACGCG
GCCTTTTTACGGTTCCTGGCCTTTTGCTGGCCTTTTGCTCACATGTTCTTTCCTGCGTTATCCCCTGATT
CTGTGGATAACCGTATTACCGCCTTTGAGTGAGCTGATA
